Addgene plasmid #161469: pDONR221-NPC1L1_STOP
Purpose: Gateway entry clone with codon-optimized ORF sequence for subcloning into custom expression vectors. Contains a STOP codon at the end of the codon-optimized ORF sequence.
Depositing lab: RESOLUTE Consortium & Giulio Superti-Furga. Depositing organization: CeMM Research Center for Molecular Medicine. Publication: The RESOLUTE consortium: unlocking SLC transporters for drug discovery. Superti-Furga G, Lackner D, Wiedmer T, Ingles-Prieto A, Barbosa B, Girardi E, Goldmann U, Gurtl B, Klavins K, Klimek C, Lindinger S, Lineiro-Retes E, Muller AC, Onstein S, Redinger G, Reil D, Sedlyarov V, Wolf G, Crawford M, Everley R, ... Steppan CM. Nat Rev Drug Discov. 2020 Jul;19(7):429-430. doi: 10.1038/d41573-020-00056-6. PubMed 32265506.
Backbone
  Vector backbone: pDONR221
  Backbone manufacturer: ThermoFisher Scientific
  Backbone size w/o insert (bp): 2550
  Vector type: Mammalian Expression
Growth in bacteria
  Bacterial resistance: Kanamycin, 50 μg/mL
  Growth temperature: 37°C
  Growth strain: NEB Stable
  Copy number: High Copy
Gene/Insert
  Gene/Insert name: NPC1L1 (alt name: SLC65A2)
  Species: H. sapiens (human)
  Insert size (bp): 4080
  Entrez Gene: NPC1L1 (a.k.a. LDLCQ7, NPC11L1, SLC65A2)
  Cloning method: Gateway Cloning
  Sequencing primers: 5′ M13-fwd; 3′ M13-rev
Terms and licenses: Academic/Nonprofit Terms; Industry Terms
Depositor comments: This plasmid contains a STOP codon at the end of the codon-optimized ORF. For the version of this plasmid that does not contain a STOP codon, please see Addgene plasmid 132303 For more information on the full Resolute plasmid collection, please see www.addgene.org/depositor-collections/re-solute/. Please provide your feedback on this plasmid to the RESOLUTE consortium by filling out their RESOLUTE repository feedback form: https://forms.office.com/Pages/ResponsePage.aspx?id=0e05yklzmkS7rjFGQL4N7z4feCLQvEJAmVcOCM_u885UN1JJRko0Ukg4TVQwNTZLOUxPQVJWT1NHUCQlQCN0PWcu
How to cite: pDONR221-NPC1L1_STOP was a gift from RESOLUTE Consortium & Giulio Superti-Furga (Addgene plasmid # 161469 ; http://n2t.net/addgene:161469 ; RRID:Addgene_161469)
