[The description below was written by a language model from this plasmid's Addgene catalogue record and pLannotate feature annotations shown in this document.]
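Description:
pDONR221-NPC1L1_STOP is a Gateway entry clone built on the pDONR221 backbone, carrying a codon-optimized open reading frame for human NPC1L1 (also designated SLC65A2). The sequenced plasmid is about 6.6 kb, of which roughly 4.1 kb is insert. It is maintained in E. coli through a high-copy ColE1/pUC-type origin and selected with kanamycin via an aminoglycoside phosphotransferase (KanR) gene. Although the catalogue lists the vector type as mammalian expression, the feature table shows no eukaryotic promoter or polyadenylation signal. The only promoter annotated near the insert is a T7 promoter lying just outside attL2, so the plasmid functions as a donor of the ORF rather than as an expression construct itself. The rrnB T1 and T2 terminators sit upstream of the cloning region, where they insulate the insert from read-through transcription arising in the backbone. The short lacI and lacZα fragments annotated there are backbone remnants.

The NPC1L1 coding sequence is flanked by attL1 and attL2 sites, which allow directional transfer into any attR-containing destination vector through an LR Clonase reaction. NPC1L1 encodes a membrane protein central to intestinal cholesterol uptake and is the molecular target of the cholesterol absorption inhibitor ezetimibe. This version retains a stop codon at the end of the ORF, so it suits expression of the untagged protein or N-terminal fusions supplied by the destination vector, but not C-terminal tagging. A companion clone without the stop codon exists for that purpose. The plasmid belongs to a consortium collection of solute carrier transporter clones assembled to support SLC research and drug discovery.
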