Features (pLannotate 1.2.2; 10 found; start..end, strand, type, name):
      1..100     +  protein_bind   attL1: mutant version of attL; recombination site for the Gateway® LR reaction LR Clonase™
    106..4182    +  CDS            NPC1L1: NPCL1_HUMAN - Experimental evidence at protein level: Swiss-Prot protein existence level 1. Plays a major role in cholesterol homeostasis. Is critical for the uptake of cholesterol across the plasma membrane of the intestinal enterocyte. Is the direct molecular target of ezetimibe, a drug that inhibits cholesterol absorption. Lack of activity leads to multiple lipid transport defects. The protein may have a function in the transport of multiple lipids and their homeostasis, and may play a critical role in regulating lipid metabolism. Acts as a negative regulator of NPC2 and down-regulates its
   4187..4286    -  protein_bind   attL2: mutant version of attL; recombination site for the Gateway® LR reaction LR Clonase™
   4304..4322    -  promoter       T7 promoter: promoter for bacteriophage T7 RNA polymerase
   4456..5265    +  CDS            KanR: aminoglycoside phosphotransferase; aph(3')-Ia; confers resistance to kanamycin in bacteria or G418 (Geneticin®) in eukaryotes
   5412..6000    +  rep_origin     ori: high-copy-number ColE1/pMB1/pBR322/pUC origin of replication
   6183..6275    +  CDS            lacI (fragment): lac repressor; lacI; The lac repressor binds to the lac operator to inhibit transcription in E. coli. This inhibition can be relieved by adding lactose or isopropyl-β-D-thiogalactopyranoside (IPTG).
   6330..6357    -  terminator     rrnB T2 terminator: transcription terminator T2 from the E. coli rrnB gene
   6489..6532    +  terminator     rrnB T1 terminator: Escherichia coli rrnB; transcription terminator T1 from the E. coli rrnB gene
   6579..6615    -  CDS            lacZα (fragment): LacZα fragment of β-galactosidase; lacZ fragment
>Addgene plasmid #161469 | pDONR221-NPC1L1_STOP | addgene full sequence | sequence record 345626 | Addgene NGS Result
CAAATAATGATTTTATTTTGACTGATAGTGACCTGTTCGTTGCAACACATTGATGAGCAATGCTTTTTTA
TAATGCCAACTTTGTACAAAAAAGCAGGCTCCACCATGGCAGAGGCAGGACTGAGGGGATGGCTGCTGTG
GGCCCTGCTGCTGCGCCTGGCCCAGAGCGAGCCATACACCACAATCCACCAGCCCGGCTACTGTGCCTTC
TATGACGAGTGCGGCAAGAACCCTGAGCTGTCTGGCAGCCTGATGACCCTGAGCAACGTGTCCTGTCTGT
CTAATACCCCAGCCCGGAAGATCACAGGCGATCACCTGATCCTGCTGCAGAAGATCTGCCCCAGACTGTA
TACCGGCCCTAATACACAGGCCTGCTGTAGCGCCAAGCAGCTGGTGTCCCTGGAGGCCTCCCTGTCTATC
ACCAAGGCCCTGCTGACACGGTGTCCAGCCTGCAGCGACAACTTCGTGAATCTGCACTGTCACAACACCT
GCTCTCCCAATCAGAGCCTGTTTATCAACGTGACAAGAGTGGCACAGCTGGGAGCAGGACAGCTGCCTGC
CGTGGTGGCCTACGAGGCCTTTTATCAGCACTCTTTCGCCGAGCAGAGCTACGATAGCTGCTCCCGGGTG
AGAGTGCCAGCAGCAGCCACCCTGGCAGTGGGAACAATGTGCGGCGTGTATGGATCCGCCCTGTGCAACG
CACAGCGGTGGCTGAATTTCCAGGGCGACACCGGAAATGGACTGGCACCTCTGGATATCACATTTCACCT
GCTGGAGCCAGGACAGGCAGTGGGATCTGGAATCCAGCCCCTGAACGAGGGAGTGGCAAGGTGTAATGAG
AGCCAGGGCGACGATGTGGCCACATGTTCTTGCCAGGACTGTGCAGCAAGCTGCCCAGCAATCGCAAGGC
CACAGGCCCTGGATAGCACCTTCTACCTGGGACAGATGCCAGGATCCCTGGTGCTGATCATCATCCTGTG
CAGCGTGTTCGCCGTGGTGACAATCCTGCTGGTGGGCTTTAGGGTGGCACCTGCACGCGACAAGTCCAAG
ATGGTGGATCCAAAGAAGGGCACCTCTCTGAGCGACAAGCTGTCCTTCTCTACCCACACACTGCTGGGCC
AGTTCTTTCAGGGATGGGGAACCTGGGTGGCAAGCTGGCCCCTGACAATCCTGGTGCTGTCCGTGATCCC
TGTGGTGGCCCTGGCAGCAGGACTGGTGTTTACCGAGCTGACCACAGACCCTGTGGAGCTGTGGTCCGCC
CCAAACTCTCAGGCCAGGAGCGAGAAGGCCTTTCACGATCAGCACTTCGGCCCTTTCTTTCGCACCAACC
AGGTCATCCTGACAGCCCCAAATAGGAGCTCCTACCGCTATGACTCTCTGCTGCTGGGCCCTAAGAACTT
CAGCGGCATCCTGGACCTGGATCTGCTGCTGGAGCTGCTGGAGCTGCAGGAGAGGCTGAGGCACCTGCAA
GTGTGGAGCCCAGAGGCACAGCGGAATATCTCCCTGCAGGATATCTGCTACGCCCCACTGAACCCCGACA
ATACCTCTCTGTACGATTGCTGTATCAACAGCCTGCTGCAGTATTTTCAGAACAATAGAACACTGCTGCT
GCTGACCGCCAATCAGACACTGATGGGCCAGACCAGCCAGGTGGACTGGAAGGATCACTTCCTGTACTGT
GCCAACGCCCCTCTGACCTTTAAGGACGGAACAGCCCTGGCCCTGTCCTGCATGGCCGATTATGGCGCCC
CCGTGTTCCCATTCCTGGCCATCGGCGGCTACAAGGGCAAGGACTATTCCGAGGCCGAGGCCCTGATCAT
GACCTTCTCTCTGAACAATTACCCAGCAGGCGATCCAAGGCTGGCACAGGCAAAGCTGTGGGAGGAGGCC
TTTCTGGAGGAGATGCGCGCCTTCCAGCGGAGAATGGCCGGCATGTTTCAGGTGACATTCATGGCCGAGA
GGAGCCTGGAGGACGAGATCAACCGCACCACAGCCGAGGATCTGCCAATCTTTGCCACCTCCTACATCGT
GATCTTCCTGTATATCTCCCTGGCCCTGGGCTCTTACTCTAGCTGGAGCAGAGTGATGGTGGACAGCAAG
GCCACCCTGGGACTGGGAGGAGTGGCAGTGGTGCTGGGCGCCGTGATGGCCGCCATGGGCTTCTTTTCTT
ACCTGGGCATCCGCTCCTCTCTGGTCATCCTGCAGGTGGTGCCCTTCCTGGTGCTGTCCGTGGGAGCCGA
TAATATCTTTATCTTCGTGCTGGAGTATCAGCGGCTGCCAAGGCGCCCTGGAGAGCCAAGAGAGGTGCAC
ATCGGACGGGCCCTGGGAAGAGTGGCACCTAGCATGCTGCTGTGCAGCCTGTCCGAGGCCATCTGCTTCT
TTCTGGGCGCCCTGACACCAATGCCTGCCGTGCGGACCTTCGCCCTGACATCCGGACTGGCCGTGATCCT
GGACTTTCTGCTGCAGATGTCTGCCTTCGTGGCCCTGCTGAGCCTGGACTCCAAGCGGCAGGAGGCCTCC
AGACTGGACGTGTGCTGTTGCGTGAAGCCACAGGAGCTGCCACCTCCAGGACAGGGAGAGGGCCTGCTGC
TGGGCTTCTTTCAGAAGGCCTACGCCCCCTTTCTGCTGCACTGGATCACCAGGGGCGTGGTGCTGCTGCT
GTTTCTGGCCCTGTTCGGCGTGTCTCTGTATAGCATGTGCCACATCAGCGTGGGACTGGATCAGGAGCTG
GCCCTGCCCAAGGACTCCTACCTGCTGGATTATTTTCTGTTCCTGAACCGCTACTTTGAAGTGGGCGCCC
CCGTGTACTTCGTGACCACACTGGGCTATAACTTTAGCTCCGAGGCCGGCATGAATGCCATCTGTTCTAG
CGCCGGCTGCAACAATTTTTCCTTCACCCAGAAGATCCAGTACGCCACAGAGTTCCCAGAGCAGTCTTAT
CTGGCCATCCCCGCCTCCTCTTGGGTGGACGACTTCATCGACTGGCTGACCCCTAGCTCCTGTTGCAGAC
TGTACATCAGCGGCCCCAACAAGGATAAGTTCTGCCCTTCCACAGTGAACTCTCTGAATTGTCTGAAGAA
TTGCATGTCCATCACCATGGGAAGCGTGCGGCCATCCGTGGAGCAGTTTCACAAGTACCTGCCCTGGTTC
CTGAACGACAGACCTAATATCAAGTGTCCAAAGGGCGGCCTGGCCGCCTATTCTACCAGCGTGAACCTGA
CATCTGACGGCCAGGTGCTGGATACCGTGGCCATCCTGAGCCCACGGCTGGAGTACTCTGGCACAATCAG
CGCCCACTGCAATCTGTATCTGCTGGACTCCACCTCTAGATTCATGGCCTACCACAAGCCCCTGAAGAAC
AGCCAGGATTATACCGAGGCCCTGAGGGCAGCAAGAGAGCTGGCAGCCAATATCACCGCAGACCTGAGGA
AGGTGCCTGGAACAGATCCAGCCTTTGAGGTGTTCCCCTACACCATCACAAACGTGTTTTACGAGCAGTA
TCTGACAATCCTGCCCGAGGGCCTGTTCATGCTGAGCCTGTGCCTGGTGCCTACCTTTGCCGTGTCCTGC
CTGCTGCTGGGACTGGACCTGAGATCCGGCCTGCTGAATCTGCTGTCTATCGTGATGATCCTGGTGGATA
CAGTGGGCTTCATGGCCCTGTGGGGCATCTCCTATAACGCCGTGTCTCTGATCAATCTGGTGAGCGCCGT
GGGCATGTCCGTGGAGTTCGTGTCTCACATCACCCGGTCCTTTGCCATCTCTACCAAGCCCACATGGCTG
GAGAGAGCCAAGGAGGCCACAATCTCCATGGGATCTGCCGTGTTCGCAGGAGTGGCAATGACCAACCTGC
CTGGAATCCTGGTGCTGGGACTGGCAAAGGCACAGCTGATCCAGATCTTCTTTTTCAGGCTGAATCTGCT
GATCACACTGCTGGGCCTGCTGCACGGCCTGGTGTTTCTGCCAGTGATCCTGAGCTACGTGGGACCAGAC
GTGAACCCTGCCCTGGCCCTGGAGCAGAAGAGGGCAGAGGAGGCAGTGGCAGCCGTGATGGTGGCCTCCT
GCCCCAATCACCCTAGCCGCGTGTCCACCGCCGATAACATCTATGTGAATCACAGCTTCGAGGGATCCAT
CAAGGGAGCAGGAGCAATCAGCAACTTCCTGCCCAACAATGGCCGCCAGTTTTGAGACCCAGCTTTCTTG
TACAAAGTTGGCATTATAAGAAAGCATTGCTTATCAATTTGTTGCAACGAACAGGTCACTATCAGTCAAA
ATAAAATCATTATTTGCCATCCAGCTGATATCCCCTATAGTGAGTCGTATTACATGGTCATAGCTGTTTC
CTGGCAGCTCTGGCCCGTGTCTCAAAATCTCTGATGTTACATTGCACAAGATAAAAATATATCATCATGA
ACAATAAAACTGTCTGCTTACATAAACAGTAATACAAGGGGTGTTATGAGCCATATTCAACGGGAAACGT
CGAGGCCGCGATTAAATTCCAACATGGATGCTGATTTATATGGGTATAAATGGGCTCGCGATAATGTCGG
GCAATCAGGTGCGACAATCTATCGCTTGTATGGGAAGCCCGATGCGCCAGAGTTGTTTCTGAAACATGGC
AAAGGTAGCGTTGCCAATGATGTTACAGATGAGATGGTCAGACTAAACTGGCTGACGGAATTTATGCCTC
TTCCGACCATCAAGCATTTTATCCGTACTCCTGATGATGCATGGTTACTCACCACTGCGATCCCCGGAAA
AACAGCATTCCAGGTATTAGAAGAATATCCTGATTCAGGTGAAAATATTGTTGATGCGCTGGCAGTGTTC
CTGCGCCGGTTGCATTCGATTCCTGTTTGTAATTGTCCTTTTAACAGCGATCGCGTATTTCGTCTCGCTC
AGGCGCAATCACGAATGAATAACGGTTTGGTTGATGCGAGTGATTTTGATGACGAGCGTAATGGCTGGCC
TGTTGAACAAGTCTGGAAAGAAATGCATAAACTTTTGCCATTCTCACCGGATTCAGTCGTCACTCATGGT
GATTTCTCACTTGATAACCTTATTTTTGACGAGGGGAAATTAATAGGTTGTATTGATGTTGGACGAGTCG
GAATCGCAGACCGATACCAGGATCTTGCCATCCTATGGAACTGCCTCGGTGAGTTTTCTCCTTCATTACA
GAAACGGCTTTTTCAAAAATATGGTATTGATAATCCTGATATGAATAAATTGCAGTTTCATTTGATGCTC
GATGAGTTTTTCTAATCAGAATTGGTTAATTGGTTGTAACACTGGCAGAGCATTACGCTGACTTGACGGG
ACGGCGCAAGCTCATGACCAAAATCCCTTAACGTGAGTTACGCGTCGTTCCACTGAGCGTCAGACCCCGT
AGAAAAGATCAAAGGATCTTCTTGAGATCCTTTTTTTCTGCGCGTAATCTGCTGCTTGCAAACAAAAAAA
CCACCGCTACCAGCGGTGGTTTGTTTGCCGGATCAAGAGCTACCAACTCTTTTTCCGAAGGTAACTGGCT
TCAGCAGAGCGCAGATACCAAATACTGTTCTTCTAGTGTAGCCGTAGTTAGGCCACCACTTCAAGAACTC
TGTAGCACCGCCTACATACCTCGCTCTGCTAATCCTGTTACCAGTGGCTGCTGCCAGTGGCGATAAGTCG
TGTCTTACCGGGTTGGACTCAAGACGATAGTTACCGGATAAGGCGCAGCGGTCGGGCTGAACGGGGGGTT
CGTGCACACAGCCCAGCTTGGAGCGAACGACCTACACCGAACTGAGATACCTACAGCGTGAGCTATGAGA
AAGCGCCACGCTTCCCGAAGGGAGAAAGGCGGACAGGTATCCGGTAAGCGGCAGGGTCGGAACAGGAGAG
CGCACGAGGGAGCTTCCAGGGGGAAACGCCTGGTATCTTTATAGTCCTGTCGGGTTTCGCCACCTCTGAC
TTGAGCGTCGATTTTTGTGATGCTCGTCAGGGGGGCGGAGCCTATGGAAAAACGCCAGCAACGCGGCCTT
TTTACGGTTCCTGGCCTTTTGCTGGCCTTTTGCTCACATGTTCTTTCCTGCGTTATCCCCTGATTCTGTG
GATAACCGTATTACCGCCTTTGAGTGAGCTGATACCGCTCGCCGCAGCCGAACGACCGAGCGCAGCGAGT
CAGTGAGCGAGGAAGCGGAAGAGCGCCCAATACGCAAACCGCCTCTCCCCGCGCGTTGGCCGATTCATTA
ATGCAGCTGGCACGACAGGTTTCCCGACTGGAAAGCGGGCAGTGAGCGCAACGCAATTAATACGCGTACC
GCTAGCCAGGAAGAGTTTGTAGAAACGCAAAAAGGCCATCCGTCAGGATGGCCTTCTGCTTAGTTTGATG
CCTGGCAGTTTATGGCGGGCGTCCTGCCCGCCACCCTCCGGGCCGTTGCTTCACAACGTTCAAATCCGCT
CCCGGCGGATTTGTCCTACTCAGGAGAGCGTTCACCGACAAACAACAGATAAAACGAAAGGCCCAGTCTT
CCGACTGAGCCTTTCGTTTTATTTGATGCCTGGCAGTTCCCTACTCTCGCGTTAACGCTAGCATGGATGT
TTTCCCAGTCACGACGTTGTAAAACGACGGCCAGTCTTAAGCTCGGGCCC
