>Addgene plasmid #161469 | pDONR221-NPC1L1_STOP | depositor partial sequence | sequence record 312873 | Codon-optimized ORF of NPC1L1
ATGGCAGAGGCAGGACTGAGGGGATGGCTGCTGTGGGCCCTGCTGCTGCGCCTGGCCCAGAGCGAGCCAT
ACACCACAATCCACCAGCCCGGCTACTGTGCCTTCTATGACGAGTGCGGCAAGAACCCTGAGCTGTCTGG
CAGCCTGATGACCCTGAGCAACGTGTCCTGTCTGTCTAATACCCCAGCCCGGAAGATCACAGGCGATCAC
CTGATCCTGCTGCAGAAGATCTGCCCCAGACTGTATACCGGCCCTAATACACAGGCCTGCTGTAGCGCCA
AGCAGCTGGTGTCCCTGGAGGCCTCCCTGTCTATCACCAAGGCCCTGCTGACACGGTGTCCAGCCTGCAG
CGACAACTTCGTGAATCTGCACTGTCACAACACCTGCTCTCCCAATCAGAGCCTGTTTATCAACGTGACA
AGAGTGGCACAGCTGGGAGCAGGACAGCTGCCTGCCGTGGTGGCCTACGAGGCCTTTTATCAGCACTCTT
TCGCCGAGCAGAGCTACGATAGCTGCTCCCGGGTGAGAGTGCCAGCAGCAGCCACCCTGGCAGTGGGAAC
AATGTGCGGCGTGTATGGATCCGCCCTGTGCAACGCACAGCGGTGGCTGAATTTCCAGGGCGACACCGGA
AATGGACTGGCACCTCTGGATATCACATTTCACCTGCTGGAGCCAGGACAGGCAGTGGGATCTGGAATCC
AGCCCCTGAACGAGGGAGTGGCAAGGTGTAATGAGAGCCAGGGCGACGATGTGGCCACATGTTCTTGCCA
GGACTGTGCAGCAAGCTGCCCAGCAATCGCAAGGCCACAGGCCCTGGATAGCACCTTCTACCTGGGACAG
ATGCCAGGATCCCTGGTGCTGATCATCATCCTGTGCAGCGTGTTCGCCGTGGTGACAATCCTGCTGGTGG
GCTTTAGGGTGGCACCTGCACGCGACAAGTCCAAGATGGTGGATCCAAAGAAGGGCACCTCTCTGAGCGA
CAAGCTGTCCTTCTCTACCCACACACTGCTGGGCCAGTTCTTTCAGGGATGGGGAACCTGGGTGGCAAGC
TGGCCCCTGACAATCCTGGTGCTGTCCGTGATCCCTGTGGTGGCCCTGGCAGCAGGACTGGTGTTTACCG
AGCTGACCACAGACCCTGTGGAGCTGTGGTCCGCCCCAAACTCTCAGGCCAGGAGCGAGAAGGCCTTTCA
CGATCAGCACTTCGGCCCTTTCTTTCGCACCAACCAGGTCATCCTGACAGCCCCAAATAGGAGCTCCTAC
CGCTATGACTCTCTGCTGCTGGGCCCTAAGAACTTCAGCGGCATCCTGGACCTGGATCTGCTGCTGGAGC
TGCTGGAGCTGCAGGAGAGGCTGAGGCACCTGCAAGTGTGGAGCCCAGAGGCACAGCGGAATATCTCCCT
GCAGGATATCTGCTACGCCCCACTGAACCCCGACAATACCTCTCTGTACGATTGCTGTATCAACAGCCTG
CTGCAGTATTTTCAGAACAATAGAACACTGCTGCTGCTGACCGCCAATCAGACACTGATGGGCCAGACCA
GCCAGGTGGACTGGAAGGATCACTTCCTGTACTGTGCCAACGCCCCTCTGACCTTTAAGGACGGAACAGC
CCTGGCCCTGTCCTGCATGGCCGATTATGGCGCCCCCGTGTTCCCATTCCTGGCCATCGGCGGCTACAAG
GGCAAGGACTATTCCGAGGCCGAGGCCCTGATCATGACCTTCTCTCTGAACAATTACCCAGCAGGCGATC
CAAGGCTGGCACAGGCAAAGCTGTGGGAGGAGGCCTTTCTGGAGGAGATGCGCGCCTTCCAGCGGAGAAT
GGCCGGCATGTTTCAGGTGACATTCATGGCCGAGAGGAGCCTGGAGGACGAGATCAACCGCACCACAGCC
GAGGATCTGCCAATCTTTGCCACCTCCTACATCGTGATCTTCCTGTATATCTCCCTGGCCCTGGGCTCTT
ACTCTAGCTGGAGCAGAGTGATGGTGGACAGCAAGGCCACCCTGGGACTGGGAGGAGTGGCAGTGGTGCT
GGGCGCCGTGATGGCCGCCATGGGCTTCTTTTCTTACCTGGGCATCCGCTCCTCTCTGGTCATCCTGCAG
GTGGTGCCCTTCCTGGTGCTGTCCGTGGGAGCCGATAATATCTTTATCTTCGTGCTGGAGTATCAGCGGC
TGCCAAGGCGCCCTGGAGAGCCAAGAGAGGTGCACATCGGACGGGCCCTGGGAAGAGTGGCACCTAGCAT
GCTGCTGTGCAGCCTGTCCGAGGCCATCTGCTTCTTTCTGGGCGCCCTGACACCAATGCCTGCCGTGCGG
ACCTTCGCCCTGACATCCGGACTGGCCGTGATCCTGGACTTTCTGCTGCAGATGTCTGCCTTCGTGGCCC
TGCTGAGCCTGGACTCCAAGCGGCAGGAGGCCTCCAGACTGGACGTGTGCTGTTGCGTGAAGCCACAGGA
GCTGCCACCTCCAGGACAGGGAGAGGGCCTGCTGCTGGGCTTCTTTCAGAAGGCCTACGCCCCCTTTCTG
CTGCACTGGATCACCAGGGGCGTGGTGCTGCTGCTGTTTCTGGCCCTGTTCGGCGTGTCTCTGTATAGCA
TGTGCCACATCAGCGTGGGACTGGATCAGGAGCTGGCCCTGCCCAAGGACTCCTACCTGCTGGATTATTT
TCTGTTCCTGAACCGCTACTTTGAAGTGGGCGCCCCCGTGTACTTCGTGACCACACTGGGCTATAACTTT
AGCTCCGAGGCCGGCATGAATGCCATCTGTTCTAGCGCCGGCTGCAACAATTTTTCCTTCACCCAGAAGA
TCCAGTACGCCACAGAGTTCCCAGAGCAGTCTTATCTGGCCATCCCCGCCTCCTCTTGGGTGGACGACTT
CATCGACTGGCTGACCCCTAGCTCCTGTTGCAGACTGTACATCAGCGGCCCCAACAAGGATAAGTTCTGC
CCTTCCACAGTGAACTCTCTGAATTGTCTGAAGAATTGCATGTCCATCACCATGGGAAGCGTGCGGCCAT
CCGTGGAGCAGTTTCACAAGTACCTGCCCTGGTTCCTGAACGACAGACCTAATATCAAGTGTCCAAAGGG
CGGCCTGGCCGCCTATTCTACCAGCGTGAACCTGACATCTGACGGCCAGGTGCTGGATACCGTGGCCATC
CTGAGCCCACGGCTGGAGTACTCTGGCACAATCAGCGCCCACTGCAATCTGTATCTGCTGGACTCCACCT
CTAGATTCATGGCCTACCACAAGCCCCTGAAGAACAGCCAGGATTATACCGAGGCCCTGAGGGCAGCAAG
AGAGCTGGCAGCCAATATCACCGCAGACCTGAGGAAGGTGCCTGGAACAGATCCAGCCTTTGAGGTGTTC
CCCTACACCATCACAAACGTGTTTTACGAGCAGTATCTGACAATCCTGCCCGAGGGCCTGTTCATGCTGA
GCCTGTGCCTGGTGCCTACCTTTGCCGTGTCCTGCCTGCTGCTGGGACTGGACCTGAGATCCGGCCTGCT
GAATCTGCTGTCTATCGTGATGATCCTGGTGGATACAGTGGGCTTCATGGCCCTGTGGGGCATCTCCTAT
AACGCCGTGTCTCTGATCAATCTGGTGAGCGCCGTGGGCATGTCCGTGGAGTTCGTGTCTCACATCACCC
GGTCCTTTGCCATCTCTACCAAGCCCACATGGCTGGAGAGAGCCAAGGAGGCCACAATCTCCATGGGATC
TGCCGTGTTCGCAGGAGTGGCAATGACCAACCTGCCTGGAATCCTGGTGCTGGGACTGGCAAAGGCACAG
CTGATCCAGATCTTCTTTTTCAGGCTGAATCTGCTGATCACACTGCTGGGCCTGCTGCACGGCCTGGTGT
TTCTGCCAGTGATCCTGAGCTACGTGGGACCAGACGTGAACCCTGCCCTGGCCCTGGAGCAGAAGAGGGC
AGAGGAGGCAGTGGCAGCCGTGATGGTGGCCTCCTGCCCCAATCACCCTAGCCGCGTGTCCACCGCCGAT
AACATCTATGTGAATCACAGCTTCGAGGGATCCATCAAGGGAGCAGGAGCAATCAGCAACTTCCTGCCCA
ACAATGGCCGCCAGTTTTGA
